>Addgene plasmid #154773 | pAS_4xhybPylT A41AA C55A FLAG-G1 PylRS Y125A | addgene full sequence | sequence record 310428 | Addgene NGS Result
CCCATTCGCCATTCAGGCTGCGCAACTGTTGGGAAGGGCGATCGGTGCGGGCCTCTTCGCTATTACGCCA
GCTGGCGAAAGGGGGATGTGCTGCAAGGCGATTAAGTTGGGTAACGCCAGGGTTTTCCCAGTCACGACGT
TGTAAAACGACGGCCAGTGAGCGCGCCTCGTTCATTCACGTTTTTGAACCCGTGGAGGACGGGCAGACTC
GCGGTGCAAATGTGTTTTACAGCGTGATGGAGCAGATGAAGATGCTCGACACGCTGCAGAACACGCAGCT
AGATTAACCCTAGAAAGATAATCATATTGTGACGTACGTTAAAGATAATCATGTGTAAAATTGACGCATG
TGTTTTATCGGTCTGTATATCGAGGTTTATTTATTAATTTGAATAGATATTAAGTTTTATTATATTTACA
CTTACATACTAATAATAAATTCAACAAACAATTTATTTATGTTTATTTATTTATTAAAAAAAACAAAAAC
TCAAAATTTCTTCTATAAAGTAACAAAACTTTTATGAGGGACAGCCCCCCCCCAAAGCCCCCAGGGATGT
AATTACGTCCCTCCCCCGCTAGGGGGCAGCAGCGAGCCGCCCGGGGCTCCGCTCCGGTCCGGCGCTCCCC
CCGCATCCCCGAGCCGGCAGCGTGCGGGGACAGCCCGGGCACGGGGAAGGTGGCACGGGATCGCTTTCCT
CTGAACGCTTCTCGCTGCTCTTTGAGCCTGCAGACACCTGGGGGGATACGGGGAAAAGGCCTCCACGGCC
AACTAGTGAGACGAAAAACCGCACTTGTCCGAGAGACCGGGGTGTCGAACCCCGCTTTACAGGTTTTAGA
GACCCGTTTGCTCGCCGGAGCGTCCCCCGAGGTACCCAGGCGGCGCACAAGCTATATAAACCTGAAGGAA
ATCTCAACTTTACACTTAGGTCAAGTTACTTATCGTACTAGAGCTTCAGCAGGAAATTTAACTAAAATCT
AATTTAACCAGCATAGCAAATATCATTTATTCCCAAAATGCTAAAGTTTGAGATAAACGGACTTGATTTC
CGGCTGTTTTGACACTATCCAGAATGCCTTGCAGATGGGTGGGGCATGCTAAATACTGCAGGCAAAAAAA
CCGCACTTGTCCGAGAGACCGGGGTGTCGAACCCCGCTTTACAGGTTTTAGAGACCCGTTTGCTCGCCGG
AGCGTCCCCCGAGGTACCCAGGCGGCGCACAAGCTATATAAACCTGAAGGAAATCTCAACTTTACACTTA
GGTCAAGTTACTTATCGTACTAGAGCTTCAGCAGGAAATTTAACTAAAATCTAATTTAACCAGCATAGCA
AATATCATTTATTCCCAAAATGCTAAAGTTTGAGATAAACGGACTTGATTTCCGGCTGTTTTGACACTAT
CCAGAATGCCTTGCAGATGGGTGGGGCATGCTAAATACTGCAGCAAGAAAAACCGCACTTGTCCGAGAGA
CCGGGGTGTCGAACCCCGCTTTACAGGTTTTAGAGACCCGTTTGCTCGCCGGAGCGTCCCCCGAGGTACC
CAGGCGGCGCACAAGCTATATAAACCTGAAGGAAATCTCAACTTTACACTTAGGTCAAGTTACTTATCGT
ACTAGAGCTTCAGCAGGAAATTTAACTAAAATCTAATTTAACCAGCATAGCAAATATCATTTATTCCCAA
AATGCTAAAGTTTGAGATAAACGGACTTGATTTCCGGCTGTTTTGACACTATCCAGAATGCCTTGCAGAT
GGGTGGGGCATGCTAAATACTGCAGCGATAAAAACCGCACTTGTCCGAGAGACCGGGGTGTCGAACCCCG
CTTTACAGGTTTTAGAGACCCGTTTGCTCGCCGGAGCGTCCCCCGAGGTACCCAGGCGGCGCACAAGCTA
TATAAACCTGAAGGAAATCTCAACTTTACACTTAGGTCAAGTTACTTATCGTACTAGAGCTTCAGCAGGA
AATTTAACTAAAATCTAATTTAACCAGCATAGCAAATATCATTTATTCCCAAAATGCTAAAGTTTGAGAT
AAACGGACTTGATTTCCGGCTGTTTTGACACTATCCAGAATGCCTTGCAGATGGGTGGGGCATGCTAAAT
ACTGCAGCTCCAAGGCCACTAGTGCTCTAGAAAGGATCTGCGATCGCTCCGGTGCCCGTCAGTGGGCAGA
GCGCACATCGCCCACAGTCCCCGAGAAGTTGGGGGGAGGGGTCGGCAATTGAACGGGTGCCTAGAGAAGG
TGGCGCGGGGTAAACTGGGAAAGTGATGTCGTGTACTGGCTCCGCCTTTTTCCCGAGGGTGGGGGAGAAC
CGTATATAAGTGCAGTAGTCGCCGTGAACGTTCTTTTTCGCAACGGGTTTGCCGCCAGAACACAGCTGAA
GCTTCGAGGGGCTCGCATCTCTCCTTCACGCGCCCGCCGCCCTACCTGAGGCCGCCATCCACGCCGGTTG
AGTCGCGTTCTGCCGCCTCCCGCCTGTGGTGCCTCCTGAACTGCGTCCGCCGTCTAGGTAAGTTTAAAGC
TCAGGTCGAGACCGGGCCTTTGTCCGGCGCTCCCTTGGAGCCTACCTAGACTCAGCCGGCTCTCCACGCT
TTGCCTGACCCTGCTTGCTCAACTCTACGTCTTTGTTTCGTTTTCTGTTCTGCGCCGTTACAGATCCAAG
CTGTGACCGGCGCCTACTCTAGAGCTAGCCACCATGGACTACAAGGACGACGACGACAAGGTGGTCAAGT
TCACCGACAGCCAGATCCAGCACCTGATGGAATACGGCGACAACGATTGGAGCGAGGCCGAGTTCGAAGA
TGCCGCCGCTAGAGACAAAGAGTTCAGCAGCCAGTTCAGCAAGCTGAAGTCCGCCAACGACAAGGGCCTG
AAGGACGTGATCGCCAATCCTCGGAACGACCTGACCGACCTGGAAAACAAGATCAGAGAGAAGCTGGCCG
CCAGAGGCTTCATCGAGGTGCACACCCCTATCTTCGTGTCCAAGTCTGCCCTGGCCAAGATGACCATCAC
CGAGGATCACCCTCTGTTCAAACAGGTGTTCTGGATCGACGACAAGCGGGCCCTGAGGCCTATGCACGCC
ATGAACCTGGCCAAAGTGATGAGAGAGCTGCGGGACCACACAAAGGGCCCCGTGAAGATCTTTGAGATCG
GCAGCTGCTTCCGGAAAGAGAGCAAGAGCAGCACCCACCTGGAAGAGTTCACCATGCTGAACCTGGTGGA
AATGGGCCCCGACGGCGATCCTATGGAACACCTGAAGATGTATATCGGCGACATCATGGACGCCGTGGGC
GTCGAGTACACCACCAGCAGAGAAGAGTCCGACGTGTACGTGGAAACCCTGGACGTGGAAATCAACGGCA
CCGAAGTGGCTAGCGGAGCCGTGGGACCTCACAAACTGGATCCTGCTCACGACGTGCACGAACCTTGGGC
CGGAATCGGCTTTGGCCTGGAAAGACTGCTGATGCTGAAGAACGGCAAGAGCAACGCCAGAAAGACCGGC
AAGTCCATCACCTACCTGAACGGCTACAAGCTGGACTGATGAATCGATGGATCCGCGGCCGCGCCCCTCT
CCCTCCCCCCCCCCTAACGTTACTGGCCGAAGCCGCTTGGAATAAGGCCGGTGTGCGTTTGTCTATATGT
TATTTTCCACCATATTGCCGTCTTTTGGCAATGTGAGGGCCCGGAAACCTGGCCCTGTCTTCTTGACGAG
CATTCCTAGGGGTCTTTCCCCTCTCGCCAAAGGAATGCAAGGTCTGTTGAATGTCGTGAAGGAAGCAGTT
CCTCTGGAAGCTTCTTGAAGACAAACAACGTCTGTAGCGACCCTTTGCAGGCAGCGGAACCCCCCACCTG
GCGACAGGTGCCTCTGCGGCCAAAAGCCACGTGTATAAGATACACCTGCAAAGGCGGCACAACCCCAGTG
CCACGTTGTGAGTTGGATAGTTGTGGAAAGAGTCAAATGGCTCTCCTCAAGCGTATTCAACAAGGGGCTG
AAGGATGCCCAGAAGGTACCCCATTGTATGGGATCTGATCTGGGGCCTCGGTGCACATGCTTTACATGTG
TTTAGTCGAGGTTAAAAAAACGTCTAGGCCCCCCGAACCACGGGGACGTGGTTTTCCTTTGAAAAACACG
ATAATACCTCCGGAATGATTGAACAAGATGGATTGCACGCAGGTTCTCCGGCCGCTTGGGTGGAGAGGCT
ATTCGGCTATGACTGGGCACAACAGACAATCGGCTGCTCTGATGCCGCCGTGTTCCGGCTGTCAGCGCAG
GGGCGCCCGGTTCTTTTTGTCAAGACCGACCTGTCCGGTGCCCTGAATGAACTGCAGGACGAGGCAGCGC
GGCTATCGTGGCTGGCCGCGACGGGCGTTCCTTGCGCAGCTGTGCTCGACGTTGTCACTGAAGCGGGAAG
GGACTGGCTGCTATTGGGCGAAGTGCCGGGGCAGGATCTCCTGTCATCTCACCTTGCTCCTGCCGAGAAA
GTATCCATCATGGCTGATGCAATGCGGCGGCTGCATACGCTTGATCCGGCTACCTGCCCATTCGACCACC
AAGCGAAACATCGCATCGAGCGAGCACGTACTCGGATGGAAGCCGGTCTTGTCGATCAGGATGATCTGGA
CGAAGAGCATCAGGGGCTCGCGCCAGCCGAACTGTTCGCCAGGCTCAAGGCGCGCATGCCCGACGGCGAG
GATCTCGTCGTGACCCATGGCGATGCCTGCTTGCCGAATATCATGGTGGAAAATGGCCGCTTTTCTGGAT
TCATCGACTGTGGCCGGCTGGGTGTGGCGGACCGCTATCAGGACATAGCGTTGGCTACCCGTGATATTGC
TGAAGAGCTTGGCGGCGAATGGGCTGACCGCTTCCTCGTGCTTTACGGTATCGCCGCTCCCGATTCGCAG
CGCATCGCCTTCTATCGCCTTCTTGACGAGTTCTTCTGAGTCGACAATCAACCTCTGGATTACAAAATTT
GTGAAAGATTGACTGGTATTCTTAACTATGTTGCTCCTTTTACGCTATGTGGATACGCTGCTTTAATGCC
TTTGTATCATGCGTTAACTAAACTTGTTTATTGCAGCTTATAATGGTTACAAATAAAGCAATAGCATCAC
AAATTTCACAAATAAAGCATTTTTTTCACTGCATTCTAGTTGTGGTTTGTCCAAACTCATCAATGTATCT
TATCATGTCTGGAATTGACTCAAATGATGTCAATTAGTCTATCAGAAGCTCATCTGGTCTCCCTTCCGGG
GGACAAGACATCCCTGTTTAATATTTAAACAGCAGTGTTCCCAAACTGGGTTCTTATATCCCTTGCTCTG
GTCAACCAGGTTGCAGGGTTTCCTGTCCTCACAGGAACGAAGTCCCTAAAGAAACAGTGGCAGCCAGGTT
TAGCCCCGGAATTGACTGGATTCCTTTTTTAGGGCCCATTGGTATGGCTTTTTCCCCGTATCCCCCCAGG
TGTCTGCAGGCTCAAAGAGCAGCGAGAAGCGTTCAGAGGAAAGCGATCCCGTGCCACCTTCCCCGTGCCC
GGGCTGTCCCCGCACGCTGCCGGCTCGGGGATGCGGGGGGAGCGCCGGACCGGAGCGGAGCCCCGGGCGG
CTCGCTGCTGCCCCCTAGCGGGGGAGGGACGTAATTACATCCCTGGGGGCTTTGGGGGGGGGCTGTCCCT
GATATCTATAACAAGAAAATATATATATAATAAGTTATCACGTAAGTAGAACATGAAATAACAATATAAT
TATCGTATGAGTTAAATCTTAAAAGTCACGTAAAAGATAATCATGCGTCATTTTGACTCACGCGGTCGTT
ATAGTTCAAAATCAGTGACACTTACCGCATTGACAAGCACGCCTCACGGGAGCTCCAAGCGGCGACTGAG
ATGTCCTAAATGCACAGCGACGGATTCGCGCTATTTAGAAAGAGAGAGCAATATTTCAAGAATGCATGCG
TCAATTTTACGCAGACTATCTTTCTAGGGTTAATCTAGCTGCATCAGGATCATATCGTCGGGTCTTTTTT
CCGGCTCAGTCATCGCCCAAGCTGGCGCTATCTGGGCATCGGGGAGGAAGAAGCCCGTGCCTTTTCCCGC
GAGGTTGAAGCGGCATGGAAAGAGTTTGCCGAGGATGACTGCTGCTGCATTGACGTTGAGCGAAAACGCA
CGTTTACCATGATGATTCGGGAAGGTGTGGCCATGCACGCCTTTAACGGTGAACTGTTCGTTCAGGCCAC
CTGGGATACCAGTTCGTCGCGGCTTTTCCGGACACAGTTCCGGATGGTCAGCCCGAAGCGCATCAGCAAC
CCGAACAATACCGGCGACAGCCGGAACTGCCGTGCCGGTGTGCAGATTAATGACAGCGGTGCGGCGCTGG
GATATTACGTCAGCGAGGACGGGTATCCTGGCTGGATGCCGCAGAAATGGACATGGATACCCCGTGAGTT
ACCCGGCGGGCGCGCTTGGCGTAATCATGGTCATAGCTGTTTCCTGTGTGAAATTGTTATCCGCTCACAA
TTCCACACAACATACGAGCCGGAAGCATAAAGTGTAAAGCCTGGGGTGCCTAATGAGTGAGCTAACTCAC
ATTAATTGCGTTGCGCTCACTGCCCGCTTTCCAGTCGGGAAACCTGTCGTGCCAGCTGCATTAATGAATC
GGCCAACGCGCGGGGAGAGGCGGTTTGCGTATTGGGCGCTCTTCCGCTTCCTCGCTCACTGACTCGCTGC
GCTCGGTCGTTCGGCTGCGGCGAGCGGTATCAGCTCACTCAAAGGCGGTAATACGGTTATCCACAGAATC
AGGGGATAACGCAGGAAAGAACATGTGAGCAAAAGGCCAGCAAAAGGCCAGGAACCGTAAAAAGGCCGCG
TTGCTGGCGTTTTTCCATAGGCTCCGCCCCCCTGACGAGCATCACAAAAATCGACGCTCAAGTCAGAGGT
GGCGAAACCCGACAGGACTATAAAGATACCAGGCGTTTCCCCCTGGAAGCTCCCTCGTGCGCTCTCCTGT
TCCGACCCTGCCGCTTACCGGATACCTGTCCGCCTTTCTCCCTTCGGGAAGCGTGGCGCTTTCTCATAGC
TCACGCTGTAGGTATCTCAGTTCGGTGTAGGTCGTTCGCTCCAAGCTGGGCTGTGTGCACGAACCCCCCG
TTCAGCCCGACCGCTGCGCCTTATCCGGTAACTATCGTCTTGAGTCCAACCCGGTAAGACACGACTTATC
GCCACTGGCAGCAGCCACTGGTAACAGGATTAGCAGAGCGAGGTATGTAGGCGGTGCTACAGAGTTCTTG
AAGTGGTGGCCTAACTACGGCTACACTAGAAGAACAGTATTTGGTATCTGCGCTCTGCTGAAGCCAGTTA
CCTTCGGAAAAAGAGTTGGTAGCTCTTGATCCGGCAAACAAACCACCGCTGGTAGCGGTGGTTTTTTTGT
TTGCAAGCAGCAGATTACGCGCAGAAAAAAAGGATCTCAAGAAGATCCTTTGATCTTTTCTACGGGGTCT
GACGCTCAGTGGAACGAAAACTCACGTTAAGGGATTTTGGTCATGAGATTATCAAAAAGGATCTTCACCT
AGATCCTTTTAAATTAAAAATGAAGTTTTAAATCAATCTAAAGTATATATGAGTAAACTTGGTCTGACAG
TTACCAATGCTTAATCAGTGAGGCACCTATCTCAGCGATCTGTCTATTTCGTTCATCCATAGTTGCCTGA
CTCCCCGTCGTGTAGATAACTACGATACGGGAGGGCTTACCATCTGGCCCCAGTGCTGCAATGATACCGC
GAGACCCACGCTCACCGGCTCCAGATTTATCAGCAATAAACCAGCCAGCCGGAAGGGCCGAGCGCAGAAG
TGGTCCTGCAACTTTATCCGCCTCCATCCAGTCTATTAATTGTTGCCGGGAAGCTAGAGTAAGTAGTTCG
CCAGTTAATAGTTTGCGCAACGTTGTTGCCATTGCTACAGGCATCGTGGTGTCACGCTCGTCGTTTGGTA
TGGCTTCATTCAGCTCCGGTTCCCAACGATCAAGGCGAGTTACATGATCCCCCATGTTGTGCAAAAAAGC
GGTTAGCTCCTTCGGTCCTCCGATCGTTGTCAGAAGTAAGTTGGCCGCAGTGTTATCACTCATGGTTATG
GCAGCACTGCATAATTCTCTTACTGTCATGCCATCCGTAAGATGCTTTTCTGTGACTGGTGAGTACTCAA
CCAAGTCATTCTGAGAATAGTGTATGCGGCGACCGAGTTGCTCTTGCCCGGCGTCAATACGGGATAATAC
CGCGCCACATAGCAGAACTTTAAAAGTGCTCATCATTGGAAAACGTTCTTCGGGGCGAAAACTCTCAAGG
ATCTTACCGCTGTTGAGATCCAGTTCGATGTAACCCACTCGTGCACCCAACTGATCTTCAGCATCTTTTA
CTTTCACCAGCGTTTCTGGGTGAGCAAAAACAGGAAGGCAAAATGCCGCAAAAAAGGGAATAAGGGCGAC
ACGGAAATGTTGAATACTCATACTCTTCCTTTTTCAATATTATTGAAGCATTTATCAGGGTTATTGTCTC
ATGAGCGGATACATATTTGAATGTATTTAGAAAAATAAACAAATAGGGGTTCCGCGCACATTTCCCCGAA
AAGTGCCACCTAAATTGTAAGCGTTAATATTTTGTTAAAATTCGCGTTAAATTTTTGTTAAATCAGCTCA
TTTTTTAACCAATAGGCCGAAATCGGCAAAATCCCTTATAAATCAAAAGAATAGACCGAGATAGGGT
[37 nt withheld, positions 8748-8784]
AAAGAACGTGGACTCCAACGTCAAAGG
[49 nt withheld, positions 8812-8860]
T
[91 nt withheld, positions 8862-8952]
G
[124 nt withheld, positions 8954-9077]
Features (pLannotate 1.2.2; 19 found; start..end, strand, type, name):
      5..160     -  CDS            lacZα (fragment): LacZα fragment of β-galactosidase; lacZ fragment
    162..281     +  CDS            B (fragment): PORTL_LAMBD - Experimental evidence at protein level: Swiss-Prot protein existence level 1. Forms the portal vertex of the capsid (PubMed:6228056, PubMed:6232391). This portal plays critical roles in head assembly, genome packaging, neck/tail attachment, and genome ejection (Probable). The portal protein multimerizes as a single ring-shaped homododecamer arranged around a central channel (PubMed:6232391). Binds to the terminase subunits to form the packaging machine (PubMed:7799432). From Escherichia phage lambda (Bacteriophage lambda).
   2164..2375    +  promoter       EF-1α core promoter: core promoter for human elongation factor EF-1α
   2388..2656    +  LTR            5' LTR (truncated): truncated 5' long terminal repeat (LTR) from human T-cell leukemia virus (HTLV) type 1
   2700..2720    +  CDS            FLAG (fragment): FLAG® epitope tag, followed by an enterokinase cleavage site
   3564..4136    +  misc_feature   IRES: internal ribosome entry site (IRES) of the encephalomyocarditis virus (EMCV)
   4145..4939    +  CDS            NeoR/KanR: aminoglycoside phosphotransferase from Tn5; aph(3')-II (or nptII); confers resistance to neomycin, kanamycin, and G418 (Geneticin®)
   4946..5052    +  misc_feature   WPRE (fragment): woodchuck hepatitis virus posttranscriptional regulatory element
   5061..5182    +  polyA_signal   SV40 poly(A) signal: SV40 polyadenylation signal
   5200..5292    +  ncRNA          G-CSF SLDE: Accession: RF00183 - G-CSF factor stem-loop destabilising element (SLDE)
   5989..6456    +  CDS            B (fragment): PORTL_LAMBD - Experimental evidence at protein level: Swiss-Prot protein existence level 1. Forms the portal vertex of the capsid (PubMed:6228056, PubMed:6232391). This portal plays critical roles in head assembly, genome packaging, neck/tail attachment, and genome ejection (Probable). The portal protein multimerizes as a single ring-shaped homododecamer arranged around a central channel (PubMed:6232391). Binds to the terminase subunits to form the packaging machine (PubMed:7799432). From Escherichia phage lambda (Bacteriophage lambda).
   6494..6510    -  protein_bind   lac operator: The lac repressor binds to the lac operator to inhibit transcription in E. coli. This inhibition can be relieved by adding lactose or isopropyl-β-D-thiogalactopyranoside (IPTG). lac repressor encoded by lacI
   6518..6548    -  promoter       lac promoter: promoter for the E. coli lac operon
   6563..6584    -  protein_bind   CAP binding site: CAP binding activates transcription in the presence of cAMP. E. coli catabolite activator protein
   6597..6689    -  CDS            lacI (fragment): lac repressor; lacI; The lac repressor binds to the lac operator to inhibit transcription in E. coli. This inhibition can be relieved by adding lactose or isopropyl-β-D-thiogalactopyranoside (IPTG).
   6872..7460    -  rep_origin     ori: high-copy-number ColE1/pMB1/pBR322/pUC origin of replication
   7631..8491    -  CDS            AmpR: β-lactamase; bla; confers resistance to ampicillin, carbenicillin, and related antibiotics
   8492..8596    -  promoter       AmpR promoter: bla
   8649..9077    -  rep_origin     f1 ori (sequence partly withheld): f1 bacteriophage origin of replication; arrow indicates direction of (+) strand synthesis
