[The description below was written by a language model from this plasmid's Addgene catalogue record and pLannotate feature annotations shown in this document.]
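Description:
pAS_4xhybPylT A41AA C55A FLAG-G1 PylRS Y125A is a mammalian expression plasmid on the pAS backbone that supplies both halves of an orthogonal pyrrolysyl tRNA synthetase/tRNA pair for amber (UAG) stop codon suppression. It can be used by transient transfection or, according to the record, integrated stably into the genome by piggyBac transposition. In bacteria it is maintained as a high-copy plasmid through a ColE1/pUC-type origin with ampicillin resistance (AmpR), and it also carries an f1 origin and remnants of a lacZα/lac promoter cloning region.

The protein-coding payload is the 846 bp PylRS gene from the methanogenic archaeon mixed culture ISO4-G1, carrying a Y125A substitution and an N-terminal FLAG tag for detection. It is driven by an EF1 promoter, annotated as the EF-1α core promoter followed by a truncated HTLV-1 5' LTR segment, a composite arrangement commonly used for strong constitutive expression. Downstream, an EMCV IRES links the synthetase to NeoR on the same transcript, so G418 selection enriches for cells that express the synthetase. The transcript ends with a WPRE fragment and an SV40 polyadenylation signal. The second component is a cassette of four copies of a hybrid PylT (Mx1201/G1) suppressor tRNA bearing A41AA and C55A mutations.

The automated annotation does not call the tRNA repeats, their promoters, the synthetase reading frame or the piggyBac terminal repeats. These presumably lie in the unannotated stretches of the 9,077 nt sequence. The short phage lambda "B" matches are unexplained by the record and may be spurious or stuffer sequence. The associated publication concerns site-specific incorporation of two noncanonical amino acids for two-colour bioorthogonal labelling and crosslinking of proteins on live mammalian cells.
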