Addgene plasmid #154773: pAS_4xhybPylT A41AA C55A FLAG-G1 PylRS Y125A
Purpose: plasmid with 4xhybrid PylT cassette (Mx1201 G1 PylT hybrid mutant A41AA C55A) and G1 PylRS Y125A for amber suppression in transient or stable, piggybac-mediated, integration
Depositing lab: Simon Elsaesser. Depositing organization: Karolinska Institutet. Publication: Site-Specific Incorporation of Two ncAAs for Two-Color Bioorthogonal Labeling and Crosslinking of Proteins on Live Mammalian Cells. Meineke B, Heimgartner J, Eirich J, Landreh M, Elsasser SJ. Cell Rep. 2020 Jun 23;31(12):107811. doi: 10.1016/j.celrep.2020.107811. PubMed 32579937.
Backbone
  Vector backbone: pAS
  Vector type: Mammalian Expression
  Selectable markers: Neomycin (select with G418)
Growth in bacteria
  Bacterial resistance: Ampicillin, 100 μg/mL
  Growth temperature: 37°C
  Growth strain: NEB Stable
  Copy number: High Copy
Gene/Insert
  Gene/Insert name: G1 PylRS (alt name: 1452364)
  Species: methanogenic archaeon mixed culture ISO4-G1
  Insert size (bp): 846
  Mutation: Y125A in G1PylS, hybrid PylT with A41AA and C55A mutation
  Entrez Gene: MJ_RS07805 (a.k.a. MJ_RS07805, MJ1460, MJ_1460)
  Promoter: EF1
  Tag / fusion protein: FLAG (N terminal on insert)
  Cloning method: Ligation Independent Cloning
Terms and licenses: Academic/Nonprofit Terms; Industry Terms: Not Available to Industry
How to cite: pAS_4xhybPylT A41AA C55A FLAG-G1 PylRS Y125A was a gift from Simon Elsaesser (Addgene plasmid # 154773 ; http://n2t.net/addgene:154773 ; RRID:Addgene_154773)
