LOCUS       Exported 9077 bp ds-DNA circular SYN 12-MAY-2021
DEFINITION  plasmid with 4xhybrid PylT cassette (Mx1201 G1 PylT hybrid mutant
            A41AA C55A) and G1 PylRS Y125A for amber suppression in transient or
            stable, piggybac-mediated, integration.
ACCESSION   .
VERSION     .
KEYWORDS    pAS_4xhybPylT A41AA C55A FLAG-G1 PylRS Y125A
SOURCE      synthetic DNA construct
  ORGANISM  synthetic DNA construct
REFERENCE   1 (bases 1 to 9077)
  AUTHORS   Meineke B, Heimgartner J, Eirich J, Landreh M, Elsasser SJ
  TITLE     Site-Specific Incorporation of Two ncAAs for Two-Color Bioorthogonal
            Labeling and Crosslinking of Proteins on Live Mammalian Cells.
  JOURNAL   Cell Rep. 2020 Jun 23;31(12):107811. doi:
            10.1016/j.celrep.2020.107811.
  PUBMED    32579937
REFERENCE   2 (bases 1 to 9077)
  AUTHORS   .
  TITLE     Direct Submission
  JOURNAL   Exported May 12, 2021 from SnapGene Server 1.1.58
            http://www.snapgene.com
FEATURES             Location/Qualifiers
     source          1..9077
                     /organism="synthetic DNA construct"
                     /mol_type="other DNA"
     primer_bind     127..149
                     /label=M13/pUC Forward
                     /note="In lacZ gene"
     primer_bind     141..158
                     /label=M13 Forward
                     /note="In lacZ gene. Also called M13-F20 or M13 (-21)
                     Forward"
     primer_bind     142..158
                     /label=M13 fwd
                     /note="common sequencing primer, one of multiple similar
                     variants"
     repeat_region   288..350
                     /label=piggyBac right (3') inverted repeat
                     /note="piggyBac transposon-specific inverted terminal
                     repeat sequence (ITR)"
     promoter        2164..2375
                     /label=EF-1-alpha core promoter
                     /note="core promoter for human elongation factor
                     EF-1-alpha"
     LTR             2388..2656
                     /label=5' LTR (truncated)
                     /note="truncated 5' long terminal repeat (LTR) from human
                     T-cell leukemia virus (HTLV) type 1"
     regulatory      2688..2697
                     /regulatory_class="other"
                     /note="vertebrate consensus sequence for strong initiation
                     of translation (Kozak, 1987)"
     CDS             2697..2720
                     /codon_start=1
                     /product="FLAG(R) epitope tag, followed by an enterokinase
                     cleavage site"
                     /label=FLAG
                     /translation="DYKDDDDK"
     misc_feature    3564..4136
                     /label=IRES
                     /note="internal ribosome entry site (IRES) of the
                     encephalomyocarditis virus (EMCV)"
     primer_bind     complement(3731..3748)
                     /label=IRES reverse
                     /note="IRES internal ribosome entry site, reverse primer.
                     Also called pCDH-rev"
     primer_bind     3958..3977
                     /label=IRES-F
                     /note="IRES internal ribosome entry site, forward primer"
     CDS             4145..4939
                     /codon_start=1
                     /gene="aph(3')-II (or nptII)"
                     /product="aminoglycoside phosphotransferase from Tn5"
                     /label=NeoR/KanR
                     /note="confers resistance to neomycin, kanamycin, and G418
                     (Geneticin(R))"
                     /translation="MIEQDGLHAGSPAAWVERLFGYDWAQQTIGCSDAAVFRLSAQGRP
                     VLFVKTDLSGALNELQDEAARLSWLATTGVPCAAVLDVVTEAGRDWLLLGEVPGQDLLS
                     SHLAPAEKVSIMADAMRRLHTLDPATCPFDHQAKHRIERARTRMEAGLVDQDDLDEEHQ
                     GLAPAELFARLKARMPDGEDLVVTHGDACLPNIMVENGRFSGFIDCGRLGVADRYQDIA
                     LATRDIAEELGGEWADRFLVLYGIAAPDSQRIAFYRLLDEFF"
     primer_bind     complement(4199..4218)
                     /label=Neo-R
                     /note="Neomycin resistance gene, reverse primer"
     primer_bind     4809..4828
                     /label=Neo-F
                     /note="Neomycin resistance gene, forward primer"
     primer_bind     complement(4999..5019)
                     /label=WPRE-R
                     /note="WPRE, reverse primer"
     polyA_signal    5061..5182
                     /label=SV40 poly(A) signal
                     /note="SV40 polyadenylation signal"
     primer_bind     complement(5098..5117)
                     /label=SV40pA-R
                     /note="SV40 polyA, reverse primer"
     primer_bind     5152..5171
                     /label=EBV-rev
                     /note="SV40 polyA terminator, reverse primer"
     repeat_region   5945..5979
                     /label=piggyBac left (5') inverted repeat
                     /note="piggyBac transposon-specific inverted terminal
                     repeat sequence (ITR)"
     primer_bind     complement(6470..6486)
                     /label=M13 rev
                     /note="common sequencing primer, one of multiple similar
                     variants"
     primer_bind     complement(6470..6486)
                     /label=M13 Reverse
                     /note="In lacZ gene. Also called M13-rev"
     primer_bind     complement(6483..6505)
                     /label=M13/pUC Reverse
                     /note="In lacZ gene"
     protein_bind    6494..6510
                     /label=lac operator
                     /bound_moiety="lac repressor encoded by lacI"
                     /note="The lac repressor binds to the lac operator to
                     inhibit transcription in E. coli. This inhibition can be
                     relieved by adding lactose or
                     isopropyl-beta-D-thiogalactopyranoside (IPTG)."
     promoter        complement(6518..6548)
                     /label=lac promoter
                     /note="promoter for the E. coli lac operon"
     protein_bind    6563..6584
                     /label=CAP binding site
                     /bound_moiety="E. coli catabolite activator protein"
                     /note="CAP binding activates transcription in the presence
                     of cAMP."
     primer_bind     complement(6701..6718)
                     /label=L4440
                     /note="L4440 vector, forward primer"
     rep_origin      complement(6872..7460)
                     /direction=LEFT
                     /label=ori
                     /note="high-copy-number ColE1/pMB1/pBR322/pUC origin of
                     replication"
     primer_bind     complement(6952..6971)
                     /label=pBR322ori-F
                     /note="pBR322 origin, forward primer"
     CDS             complement(7631..8491)
                     /codon_start=1
                     /gene="bla"
                     /product="beta-lactamase"
                     /label=AmpR
                     /note="confers resistance to ampicillin, carbenicillin, and
                     related antibiotics"
                     /translation="MSIQHFRVALIPFFAAFCLPVFAHPETLVKVKDAEDQLGARVGYI
                     ELDLNSGKILESFRPEERFPMMSTFKVLLCGAVLSRIDAGQEQLGRRIHYSQNDLVEYS
                     PVTEKHLTDGMTVRELCSAAITMSDNTAANLLLTTIGGPKELTAFLHNMGDHVTRLDRW
                     EPELNEAIPNDERDTTMPVAMATTLRKLLTGELLTLASRQQLIDWMEADKVAGPLLRSA
                     LPAGWFIADKSGAGERGSRGIIAALGPDGKPSRIVVIYTTGSQATMDERNRQIAEIGAS
                     LIKHW"
     primer_bind     8254..8273
                     /label=Amp-R
                     /note="Ampicillin resistance gene, reverse primer"
     promoter        complement(8492..8596)
                     /gene="bla"
                     /label=AmpR promoter
     rep_origin      complement(8622..9077)
                     /direction=LEFT
                     /label=f1 ori
                     /note="f1 bacteriophage origin of replication; arrow
                     indicates direction of (+) strand synthesis"
     primer_bind     complement(8759..8780)
                     /label=F1ori-F
                     /note="F1 origin, forward primer"
     primer_bind     8971..8990
                     /label=F1ori-R
                     /note="F1 origin, reverse primer"
ORIGIN
        1 cccattcgcc attcaggctg cgcaactgtt gggaagggcg atcggtgcgg gcctcttcgc
       61 tattacgcca gctggcgaaa gggggatgtg ctgcaaggcg attaagttgg gtaacgccag
      121 ggttttccca gtcacgacgt tgtaaaacga cggccagtga gcgcgcctcg ttcattcacg
      181 tttttgaacc cgtggaggac gggcagactc gcggtgcaaa tgtgttttac agcgtgatgg
      241 agcagatgaa gatgctcgac acgctgcaga acacgcagct agattaaccc tagaaagata
      301 atcatattgt gacgtacgtt aaagataatc atgtgtaaaa ttgacgcatg tgttttatcg
      361 gtctgtatat cgaggtttat ttattaattt gaatagatat taagttttat tatatttaca
      421 cttacatact aataataaat tcaacaaaca atttatttat gtttatttat ttattaaaaa
      481 aaacaaaaac tcaaaatttc ttctataaag taacaaaact tttatgaggg acagcccccc
      541 cccaaagccc ccagggatgt aattacgtcc ctcccccgct agggggcagc agcgagccgc
      601 ccggggctcc gctccggtcc ggcgctcccc ccgcatcccc gagccggcag cgtgcgggga
      661 cagcccgggc acggggaagg tggcacggga tcgctttcct ctgaacgctt ctcgctgctc
      721 tttgagcctg cagacacctg gggggatacg gggaaaaggc ctccacggcc aactagtgag
      781 acgaaaaacc gcacttgtcc gagagaccgg ggtgtcgaac cccgctttac aggttttaga
      841 gacccgtttg ctcgccggag cgtcccccga ggtacccagg cggcgcacaa gctatataaa
      901 cctgaaggaa atctcaactt tacacttagg tcaagttact tatcgtacta gagcttcagc
      961 aggaaattta actaaaatct aatttaacca gcatagcaaa tatcatttat tcccaaaatg
     1021 ctaaagtttg agataaacgg acttgatttc cggctgtttt gacactatcc agaatgcctt
     1081 gcagatgggt ggggcatgct aaatactgca ggcaaaaaaa ccgcacttgt ccgagagacc
     1141 ggggtgtcga accccgcttt acaggtttta gagacccgtt tgctcgccgg agcgtccccc
     1201 gaggtaccca ggcggcgcac aagctatata aacctgaagg aaatctcaac tttacactta
     1261 ggtcaagtta cttatcgtac tagagcttca gcaggaaatt taactaaaat ctaatttaac
     1321 cagcatagca aatatcattt attcccaaaa tgctaaagtt tgagataaac ggacttgatt
     1381 tccggctgtt ttgacactat ccagaatgcc ttgcagatgg gtggggcatg ctaaatactg
     1441 cagcaagaaa aaccgcactt gtccgagaga ccggggtgtc gaaccccgct ttacaggttt
     1501 tagagacccg tttgctcgcc ggagcgtccc ccgaggtacc caggcggcgc acaagctata
     1561 taaacctgaa ggaaatctca actttacact taggtcaagt tacttatcgt actagagctt
     1621 cagcaggaaa tttaactaaa atctaattta accagcatag caaatatcat ttattcccaa
     1681 aatgctaaag tttgagataa acggacttga tttccggctg ttttgacact atccagaatg
     1741 ccttgcagat gggtggggca tgctaaatac tgcagcgata aaaaccgcac ttgtccgaga
     1801 gaccggggtg tcgaaccccg ctttacaggt tttagagacc cgtttgctcg ccggagcgtc
     1861 ccccgaggta cccaggcggc gcacaagcta tataaacctg aaggaaatct caactttaca
     1921 cttaggtcaa gttacttatc gtactagagc ttcagcagga aatttaacta aaatctaatt
     1981 taaccagcat agcaaatatc atttattccc aaaatgctaa agtttgagat aaacggactt
     2041 gatttccggc tgttttgaca ctatccagaa tgccttgcag atgggtgggg catgctaaat
     2101 actgcagctc caaggccact agtgctctag aaaggatctg cgatcgctcc ggtgcccgtc
     2161 agtgggcaga gcgcacatcg cccacagtcc ccgagaagtt ggggggaggg gtcggcaatt
     2221 gaacgggtgc ctagagaagg tggcgcgggg taaactggga aagtgatgtc gtgtactggc
     2281 tccgcctttt tcccgagggt gggggagaac cgtatataag tgcagtagtc gccgtgaacg
     2341 ttctttttcg caacgggttt gccgccagaa cacagctgaa gcttcgaggg gctcgcatct
     2401 ctccttcacg cgcccgccgc cctacctgag gccgccatcc acgccggttg agtcgcgttc
     2461 tgccgcctcc cgcctgtggt gcctcctgaa ctgcgtccgc cgtctaggta agtttaaagc
     2521 tcaggtcgag accgggcctt tgtccggcgc tcccttggag cctacctaga ctcagccggc
     2581 tctccacgct ttgcctgacc ctgcttgctc aactctacgt ctttgtttcg ttttctgttc
     2641 tgcgccgtta cagatccaag ctgtgaccgg cgcctactct agagctagcc accatggact
     2701 acaaggacga cgacgacaag gtggtcaagt tcaccgacag ccagatccag cacctgatgg
     2761 aatacggcga caacgattgg agcgaggccg agttcgaaga tgccgccgct agagacaaag
     2821 agttcagcag ccagttcagc aagctgaagt ccgccaacga caagggcctg aaggacgtga
     2881 tcgccaatcc tcggaacgac ctgaccgacc tggaaaacaa gatcagagag aagctggccg
     2941 ccagaggctt catcgaggtg cacaccccta tcttcgtgtc caagtctgcc ctggccaaga
     3001 tgaccatcac cgaggatcac cctctgttca aacaggtgtt ctggatcgac gacaagcggg
     3061 ccctgaggcc tatgcacgcc atgaacctgg ccaaagtgat gagagagctg cgggaccaca
     3121 caaagggccc cgtgaagatc tttgagatcg gcagctgctt ccggaaagag agcaagagca
     3181 gcacccacct ggaagagttc accatgctga acctggtgga aatgggcccc gacggcgatc
     3241 ctatggaaca cctgaagatg tatatcggcg acatcatgga cgccgtgggc gtcgagtaca
     3301 ccaccagcag agaagagtcc gacgtgtacg tggaaaccct ggacgtggaa atcaacggca
     3361 ccgaagtggc tagcggagcc gtgggacctc acaaactgga tcctgctcac gacgtgcacg
     3421 aaccttgggc cggaatcggc tttggcctgg aaagactgct gatgctgaag aacggcaaga
     3481 gcaacgccag aaagaccggc aagtccatca cctacctgaa cggctacaag ctggactgat
     3541 gaatcgatgg atccgcggcc gcgcccctct ccctcccccc cccctaacgt tactggccga
     3601 agccgcttgg aataaggccg gtgtgcgttt gtctatatgt tattttccac catattgccg
     3661 tcttttggca atgtgagggc ccggaaacct ggccctgtct tcttgacgag cattcctagg
     3721 ggtctttccc ctctcgccaa aggaatgcaa ggtctgttga atgtcgtgaa ggaagcagtt
     3781 cctctggaag cttcttgaag acaaacaacg tctgtagcga ccctttgcag gcagcggaac
     3841 cccccacctg gcgacaggtg cctctgcggc caaaagccac gtgtataaga tacacctgca
     3901 aaggcggcac aaccccagtg ccacgttgtg agttggatag ttgtggaaag agtcaaatgg
     3961 ctctcctcaa gcgtattcaa caaggggctg aaggatgccc agaaggtacc ccattgtatg
     4021 ggatctgatc tggggcctcg gtgcacatgc tttacatgtg tttagtcgag gttaaaaaaa
     4081 cgtctaggcc ccccgaacca cggggacgtg gttttccttt gaaaaacacg ataatacctc
     4141 cggaatgatt gaacaagatg gattgcacgc aggttctccg gccgcttggg tggagaggct
     4201 attcggctat gactgggcac aacagacaat cggctgctct gatgccgccg tgttccggct
     4261 gtcagcgcag gggcgcccgg ttctttttgt caagaccgac ctgtccggtg ccctgaatga
     4321 actgcaggac gaggcagcgc ggctatcgtg gctggccacg acgggcgttc cttgcgcagc
     4381 tgtgctcgac gttgtcactg aagcgggaag ggactggctg ctattgggcg aagtgccggg
     4441 gcaggatctc ctgtcatctc accttgctcc tgccgagaaa gtatccatca tggctgatgc
     4501 aatgcggcgg ctgcatacgc ttgatccggc tacctgccca ttcgaccacc aagcgaaaca
     4561 tcgcatcgag cgagcacgta ctcggatgga agccggtctt gtcgatcagg atgatctgga
     4621 cgaagagcat caggggctcg cgccagccga actgttcgcc aggctcaagg cgcgcatgcc
     4681 cgacggcgag gatctcgtcg tgacccatgg cgatgcctgc ttgccgaata tcatggtgga
     4741 aaatggccgc ttttctggat tcatcgactg tggccggctg ggtgtggcgg accgctatca
     4801 ggacatagcg ttggctaccc gtgatattgc tgaagagctt ggcggcgaat gggctgaccg
     4861 cttcctcgtg ctttacggta tcgccgctcc cgattcgcag cgcatcgcct tctatcgcct
     4921 tcttgacgag ttcttctgag tcgacaatca acctctggat tacaaaattt gtgaaagatt
     4981 gactggtatt cttaactatg ttgctccttt tacgctatgt ggatacgctg ctttaatgcc
     5041 tttgtatcat gcgttaacta aacttgttta ttgcagctta taatggttac aaataaagca
     5101 atagcatcac aaatttcaca aataaagcat ttttttcact gcattctagt tgtggtttgt
     5161 ccaaactcat caatgtatct tatcatgtct ggaattgact caaatgatgt caattagtct
     5221 atcagaagct catctggtct cccttccggg ggacaagaca tccctgttta atatttaaac
     5281 agcagtgttc ccaaactggg ttcttatatc ccttgctctg gtcaaccagg ttgcagggtt
     5341 tcctgtcctc acaggaacga agtccctaaa gaaacagtgg cagccaggtt tagccccgga
     5401 attgactgga ttcctttttt agggcccatt ggtatggctt tttccccgta tccccccagg
     5461 tgtctgcagg ctcaaagagc agcgagaagc gttcagagga aagcgatccc gtgccacctt
     5521 ccccgtgccc gggctgtccc cgcacgctgc cggctcgggg atgcgggggg agcgccggac
     5581 cggagcggag ccccgggcgg ctcgctgctg ccccctagcg ggggagggac gtaattacat
     5641 ccctgggggc tttggggggg ggctgtccct gatatctata acaagaaaat atatatataa
     5701 taagttatca cgtaagtaga acatgaaata acaatataat tatcgtatga gttaaatctt
     5761 aaaagtcacg taaaagataa tcatgcgtca ttttgactca cgcggtcgtt atagttcaaa
     5821 atcagtgaca cttaccgcat tgacaagcac gcctcacggg agctccaagc ggcgactgag
     5881 atgtcctaaa tgcacagcga cggattcgcg ctatttagaa agagagagca atatttcaag
     5941 aatgcatgcg tcaattttac gcagactatc tttctagggt taatctagct gcatcaggat
     6001 catatcgtcg ggtctttttt ccggctcagt catcgcccaa gctggcgcta tctgggcatc
     6061 ggggaggaag aagcccgtgc cttttcccgc gaggttgaag cggcatggaa agagtttgcc
     6121 gaggatgact gctgctgcat tgacgttgag cgaaaacgca cgtttaccat gatgattcgg
     6181 gaaggtgtgg ccatgcacgc ctttaacggt gaactgttcg ttcaggccac ctgggatacc
     6241 agttcgtcgc ggcttttccg gacacagttc cggatggtca gcccgaagcg catcagcaac
     6301 ccgaacaata ccggcgacag ccggaactgc cgtgccggtg tgcagattaa tgacagcggt
     6361 gcggcgctgg gatattacgt cagcgaggac gggtatcctg gctggatgcc gcagaaatgg
     6421 acatggatac cccgtgagtt acccggcggg cgcgcttggc gtaatcatgg tcatagctgt
     6481 ttcctgtgtg aaattgttat ccgctcacaa ttccacacaa catacgagcc ggaagcataa
     6541 agtgtaaagc ctggggtgcc taatgagtga gctaactcac attaattgcg ttgcgctcac
     6601 tgcccgcttt ccagtcggga aacctgtcgt gccagctgca ttaatgaatc ggccaacgcg
     6661 cggggagagg cggtttgcgt attgggcgct cttccgcttc ctcgctcact gactcgctgc
     6721 gctcggtcgt tcggctgcgg cgagcggtat cagctcactc aaaggcggta atacggttat
     6781 ccacagaatc aggggataac gcaggaaaga acatgtgagc aaaaggccag caaaaggcca
     6841 ggaaccgtaa aaaggccgcg ttgctggcgt ttttccatag gctccgcccc cctgacgagc
     6901 atcacaaaaa tcgacgctca agtcagaggt ggcgaaaccc gacaggacta taaagatacc
     6961 aggcgtttcc ccctggaagc tccctcgtgc gctctcctgt tccgaccctg ccgcttaccg
     7021 gatacctgtc cgcctttctc ccttcgggaa gcgtggcgct ttctcatagc tcacgctgta
     7081 ggtatctcag ttcggtgtag gtcgttcgct ccaagctggg ctgtgtgcac gaaccccccg
     7141 ttcagcccga ccgctgcgcc ttatccggta actatcgtct tgagtccaac ccggtaagac
     7201 acgacttatc gccactggca gcagccactg gtaacaggat tagcagagcg aggtatgtag
     7261 gcggtgctac agagttcttg aagtggtggc ctaactacgg ctacactaga aggacagtat
     7321 ttggtatctg cgctctgctg aagccagtta ccttcggaaa aagagttggt agctcttgat
     7381 ccggcaaaca aaccaccgct ggtagcggtg gtttttttgt ttgcaagcag cagattacgc
     7441 gcagaaaaaa aggatctcaa gaagatcctt tgatcttttc tacggggtct gacgctcagt
     7501 ggaacgaaaa ctcacgttaa gggattttgg tcatgagatt atcaaaaagg atcttcacct
     7561 agatcctttt aaattaaaaa tgaagtttta aatcaatcta aagtatatat gagtaaactt
     7621 ggtctgacag ttaccaatgc ttaatcagtg aggcacctat ctcagcgatc tgtctatttc
     7681 gttcatccat agttgcctga ctccccgtcg tgtagataac tacgatacgg gagggcttac
     7741 catctggccc cagtgctgca atgataccgc gagacccacg ctcaccggct ccagatttat
     7801 cagcaataaa ccagccagcc ggaagggccg agcgcagaag tggtcctgca actttatccg
     7861 cctccatcca gtctattaat tgttgccggg aagctagagt aagtagttcg ccagttaata
     7921 gtttgcgcaa cgttgttgcc attgctacag gcatcgtggt gtcacgctcg tcgtttggta
     7981 tggcttcatt cagctccggt tcccaacgat caaggcgagt tacatgatcc cccatgttgt
     8041 gcaaaaaagc ggttagctcc ttcggtcctc cgatcgttgt cagaagtaag ttggccgcag
     8101 tgttatcact catggttatg gcagcactgc ataattctct tactgtcatg ccatccgtaa
     8161 gatgcttttc tgtgactggt gagtactcaa ccaagtcatt ctgagaatag tgtatgcggc
     8221 gaccgagttg ctcttgcccg gcgtcaatac gggataatac cgcgccacat agcagaactt
     8281 taaaagtgct catcattgga aaacgttctt cggggcgaaa actctcaagg atcttaccgc
     8341 tgttgagatc cagttcgatg taacccactc gtgcacccaa ctgatcttca gcatctttta
     8401 ctttcaccag cgtttctggg tgagcaaaaa caggaaggca aaatgccgca aaaaagggaa
     8461 taagggcgac acggaaatgt tgaatactca tactcttcct ttttcaatat tattgaagca
     8521 tttatcaggg ttattgtctc atgagcggat acatatttga atgtatttag aaaaataaac
     8581 aaataggggt tccgcgcaca tttccccgaa aagtgccacc taaattgtaa gcgttaatat
     8641 tttgttaaaa ttcgcgttaa atttttgtta aatcagctca ttttttaacc aataggccga
     8701 aatcggcaaa atcccttata aatcaaaaga atagaccgag atagggttga gtgttgttcc
     8761 agtttggaac aagagtccac tattaaagaa cgtggactcc aacgtcaaag gnnnnnnnnn
     8821 nnnnnnnnnn nnnnnnnnnn nnnnnnnnnn nnnnnnnnnn tnnnnnnnnn nnnnnnnnnn
     8881 nnnnnnnnnn nnnnnnnnnn nnnnnnnnnn nnnnnnnnnn nnnnnnnnnn nnnnnnnnnn
     8941 nnnnnnnnnn nngnnnnnnn nnnnnnnnnn nnnnnnnnnn nnnnnnnnnn nnnnnnnnnn
     9001 nnnnnnnnnn nnnnnnnnnn nnnnnnnnnn nnnnnnnnnn nnnnnnnnnn nnnnnnnnnn
     9061 nnnnnnnnnn nnnnnnn
//
